Addgene plasmid #219565: 3` CC: Hygro – H2B-GFP-N – loxP – mScarlet
Purpose: 3` circularization cassette to induce Cre-mediated circularization of a genomic region flanked by loxP sites with H2B-GFP reconstitution and mScarlet expression from the chromosome
Depositing lab: Andrea Ventura. Depositing organization: Memorial Sloan-Kettering Cancer Center. Publication: Engineered extrachromosomal oncogene amplifications promote tumorigenesis. Pradella D, Zhang M, Gao R, Yao MA, Gluchowska KM, Cendon-Florez Y, Mishra T, La Rocca G, Weigl M, Jiao Z, Nguyen HHM, Lisi M, Ozimek MM, Mastroleo C, Chen K, Grimm F, Luebeck J, Zhang S, Zolli AA, Sun EG, Dameracharla B, Zhao Z, Pritykin Y, Sigel C, Chang HY, Mischel PS, Bafna V, Antonescu CR, Ventura A. Nature. 2024 Dec 18. doi: 10.1038/s41586-024-08318-8. PubMed 39695225.
Backbone
  Vector backbone: Entry vector - pNC
  Total vector size (bp): 5654
  Vector type: Unspecified
  Selectable markers: Hygromycin
Growth in bacteria
  Bacterial resistance: Kanamycin, 50 μg/mL
  Growth temperature: 37°C
  Growth strain: DH5alpha
  Copy number: Unknown
Gene/Insert
  Gene/Insert name: HygroR_2A_H2B-GFP-N_loxP_mScarlet
  Species: Synthetic
  Insert size (bp): 3141
  Promoter: EF-1a
  Cloning method: Gibson Cloning
  Sequencing primers: 5′ tagtcgccgtgaacgttcttt
Terms and licenses: Academic/Nonprofit Terms; Industry Terms: Not Available to Industry
How to cite: 3` CC: Hygro – H2B-GFP-N – loxP – mScarlet was a gift from Andrea Ventura (Addgene plasmid # 219565 ; http://n2t.net/addgene:219565 ; RRID:Addgene_219565)
