[The description below was written by a language model from this plasmid's Addgene catalogue record and pLannotate feature annotations shown in this document.]
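Description:
3` CC: Hygro – H2B-GFP-N – loxP – mScarlet is a 5,654 bp synthetic donor-type plasmid built by Gibson assembly in a pNC entry-vector backbone. It is propagated in E. coli through a high-copy ColE1/pUC-type origin and selected with kanamycin (KanR). The backbone retains Gateway entry-vector remnants: an attL2 site, rrnB T1/T2 terminators, T7 and T3 promoters, and small lacI and lacZα fragments. The vector type is listed as unspecified, and the record does not describe homology arms or say how the cassette is placed in the genome.

The roughly 3.1 kb payload is one transcription unit driven by an EF-1α core promoter. It encodes hygromycin phosphotransferase (hph) for mammalian selection, followed, according to the insert name, by a 2A element (not annotated in the feature table). Next comes human histone H2B fused to an N-terminal fragment of GFP. The GFP fragment ends at a modified SV40 intron that is interrupted by a single loxP site on the reverse strand. Downstream of the intron lie the mScarlet coding sequence and an SV40 polyadenylation signal. Placing loxP inside an intron should allow the recombination scar to be spliced out of the mature transcript.

The stated purpose is to serve as the 3′ circularization cassette for a genomic region flanked by loxP sites. Cre recombination between this loxP and a second one, presumably supplied by a companion 5′ cassette not described here, excises the intervening region as a circle. Per the record, circularization reconstitutes H2B-GFP, while mScarlet is expressed from the chromosome. The two colours therefore report the extrachromosomal circle and the chromosomal product separately. The associated work used this approach to engineer extrachromosomal oncogene amplifications and study their role in tumorigenesis.
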