Features (pLannotate 1.2.2; 18 found; start..end, strand, type, name):
    730..822     +  CDS            lacI (fragment): lac repressor; lacI; The lac repressor binds to the lac operator to inhibit transcription in E. coli. This inhibition can be relieved by adding lactose or isopropyl-β-D-thiogalactopyranoside (IPTG).
    877..904     -  terminator     rrnB T2 terminator: transcription terminator T2 from the E. coli rrnB gene
   1036..1079    +  terminator     rrnB T1 terminator: Escherichia coli rrnB; transcription terminator T1 from the E. coli rrnB gene
   1126..1166    -  CDS            lacZα (fragment): LacZα fragment of β-galactosidase; lacZ fragment
   1192..1403    +  promoter       EF-1α core promoter: core promoter for human elongation factor EF-1α
   1439..2461    +  CDS            hph: KHYB_ECOLX - Experimental evidence at protein level: Swiss-Prot protein existence level 1. The aminoglycoside phosphotransferases achieve inactivation of their antibiotic substrates by phosphorylation. Only phosphorylates hygromycin and closely related compounds such as demethyl analogs and destomycin. From Escherichia coli.
   2525..2902    +  CDS            H2B: human histone H2B; HIST1H2BJ
   2915..3379    +  CDS            (3-F)Tyr-EGFP (fragment): (3-F)Tyr-EGFP is a basic (constitutively fluorescent) green fluorescent protein published in 2004, derived from Aequorea victoria.
   3380..3416    +  intron         SV40 intron (fragment): modified SV40 intron with splice donor and acceptor sites
   3417..3450    -  protein_bind   loxP: Cre-mediated recombination occurs in the 8-bp core sequence (GCATACAT). Cre recombinase
   3451..3511    +  intron         SV40 intron (fragment): modified SV40 intron with splice donor and acceptor sites
   3515..4208    +  CDS            mScarlet (fragment): bright monomeric red fluorescent protein evolved from a synthetic template (Bindels et al., 2016)
   4212..4333    +  polyA_signal   SV40 poly(A) signal: SV40 polyadenylation signal
   4361..4379    -  promoter       T3 promoter: promoter for bacteriophage T3 RNA polymerase
   4388..4487    -  protein_bind   attL2: mutant version of attL; recombination site for the Gateway® LR reaction LR Clonase™
   4505..4523    -  promoter       T7 promoter: promoter for bacteriophage T7 RNA polymerase
   4657..5466    +  CDS            KanR: aminoglycoside phosphotransferase; aph(3')-Ia; confers resistance to kanamycin in bacteria or G418 (Geneticin®) in eukaryotes
   5613..547     +  rep_origin     ori (across the origin): high-copy-number ColE1/pMB1/pBR322/pUC origin of replication
>Addgene plasmid #219565 | 3` CC: Hygro – H2B-GFP-N – loxP – mScarlet | addgene full sequence | sequence record 438331 | Addgene NGS Result
AAAAAAACCACCGCTACCAGCGGTGGTTTGTTTGCCGGATCAAGAGCTACCAACTCTTTTTCCGAAGGTA
ACTGGCTTCAGCAGAGCGCAGATACCAAATACTGTTCTTCTAGTGTAGCCGTAGTTAGGCCACCACTTCA
AGAACTCTGTAGCACCGCCTACATACCTCGCTCTGCTAATCCTGTTACCAGTGGCTGCTGCCAGTGGCGA
TAAGTCGTGTCTTACCGGGTTGGACTCAAGACGATAGTTACCGGATAAGGCGCAGCGGTCGGGCTGAACG
GGGGGTTCGTGCACACAGCCCAGCTTGGAGCGAACGACCTACACCGAACTGAGATACCTACAGCGTGAGC
TATGAGAAAGCGCCACGCTTCCCGAAGGGAGAAAGGCGGACAGGTATCCGGTAAGCGGCAGGGTCGGAAC
AGGAGAGCGCACGAGGGAGCTTCCAGGGGGAAACGCCTGGTATCTTTATAGTCCTGTCGGGTTTCGCCAC
CTCTGACTTGAGCGTCGATTTTTGTGATGCTCGTCAGGGGGGCGGAGCCTATGGAAAAACGCCAGCAACG
CGGCCTTTTTACGGTTCCTGGCCTTTTGCTGGCCTTTTGCTCACATGTTCTTTCCTGCGTTATCCCCTGA
TTCTGTGGATAACCGTATTACCGCCTTTGAGTGAGCTGATACCGCTCGCCGCAGCCGAACGACCGAGCGC
AGCGAGTCAGTGAGCGAGGAAGCGGAAGAGCGCCCAATACGCAAACCGCCTCTCCCCGCGCGTTGGCCGA
TTCATTAATGCAGCTGGCACGACAGGTTTCCCGACTGGAAAGCGGGCAGTGAGCGCAACGCAATTAATAC
GCGTACCGCTAGCCAGGAAGAGTTTGTAGAAACGCAAAAAGGCCATCCGTCAGGATGGCCTTCTGCTTAG
TTTGATGCCTGGCAGTTTATGGCGGGCGTCCTGCCCGCCACCCTCCGGGCCGTTGCTTCACAACGTTCAA
ATCCGCTCCCGGCGGATTTGTCCTACTCAGGAGAGCGTTCACCGACAAACAACAGATAAAACGAAAGGCC
CAGTCTTCCGACTGAGCCTTTCGTTTTATTTGATGCCTGGCAGTTCCCTACTCTCGCGTTAACGCTAGCA
TGGATGTTTTCCCAGTCACGACGTTGTAAAACGACGGCCAGTGAATTGGATTGGCTCCGGTGCCCGTCAG
TGGGCAGAGCGCACATCGCCCACAGTCCCCGAGAAGTTGGGGGGAGGGGTCGGCAATTGATCCGGTGCCT
AGAGAAGGTGGCGCGGGGTAAACTGGGAAAGTGATGTCGTGTACTGGCTCCGCCTTTTTCCCGAGGGTGG
GGGAGAACCGTATATAAGTGCAGTAGTCGCCGTGAACGTTCTTTTTCGCAACGGGTTTGCCGCCAGAACA
CAGGACCGGTTCTAGAGCGCTCGCCCGCCCCACGAGAGATGAAAAAGCCTGAACTCACCGCGACGTCTGT
CGAGAAGTTTCTGATCGAAAAGTTCGACAGCGTCTCCGACCTGATGCAGCTCTCGGAGGGCGAAGAATCT
CGTGCTTTCAGCTTCGATGTAGGAGGGCGTGGATATGTCCTGCGGGTAAATAGCTGCGCCGATGGTTTCT
ACAAAGATCGTTATGTTTATCGGCACTTTGCATCGGCCGCGCTCCCGATTCCGGAAGTGCTTGACATTGG
GGAATTTAGCGAGAGCCTGACCTATTGCATCTCCCGCCGTGCACAGGGTGTCACGTTGCAAGACCTGCCT
GAAACCGAACTGCCCGCTGTTCTGCAGCCGGTCGCGGAGGCCATGGATGCGATCGCTGCGGCCGATCTTA
GCCAGACGAGCGGGTTCGGCCCATTCGGACCGCAAGGAATCGGTCAATACACTACATGGCGTGATTTCAT
ATGCGCGATTGCTGATCCCCATGTGTATCACTGGCAAACTGTGATGGACGACACCGTCAGTGCGTCCGTC
GCGCAGGCTCTCGATGAGCTGATGCTTTGGGCCGAGGACTGCCCCGAAGTCCGGCACCTCGTGCACGCGG
ATTTCGGCTCCAACAATGTCCTGACGGACAATGGCCGCATAACAGCGGTCATTGACTGGAGCGAGGCGAT
GTTCGGGGATTCCCAATACGAGGTCGCCAACATCTTCTTCTGGAGGCCGTGGTTGGCTTGTATGGAGCAG
CAGACGCGCTACTTCGAGCGGAGGCATCCGGAGCTTGCAGGATCGCCGCGGCTCCGGGCGTATATGCTCC
GCATTGGTCTTGACCAACTCTATCAGAGCTTGGTTGACGGCAATTTCGATGATGCAGCTTGGGCGCAGGG
TCGATGCGACGCAATCGTCCGATCCGGAGCCGGGACTGTCGGGCGTACACAAATCGCCCGCAGAAGCGCG
GCCGTCTGGACCGATGGCTGTGTAGAAGTACTCGCCGATAGTGGAAACCGACGCCCCAGCACTCGTCCGA
GGGCAAAGGAAGGCAGTGGAGAGGGCAGAGGAAGTCTGCTAACATGCGGTGACGTCGAGGAGAATCCTGG
CCCAATGCCAGAGCCAGCGAAGTCTGCTCCCGCCCCGAAAAAGGGCTCCAAGAAGGCGGTGACTAAGGCG
CAGAAGAAAGGCGGCAAGAAGCGCAAGCGCAGCCGCAAGGAGAGCTATTCCATCTATGTGTACAAGGTTC
TGAAGCAGGTCCACCCTGACACCGGCATTTCGTCCAAGGCCATGGGCATCATGAATTCGTTTGTGAACGA
CATTTTCGAGCGCATCGCAGGTGAGGCTTCCCGCCTGGCGCATTACAACAAGCGCTCGACCATCACCTCC
AGGGAGATCCAGACGGCCGTGCGCCTGCTGCTGCCTGGGGAGTTGGCCAAGCACGCCGTGTCCGAGGGTA
CTAAGGCCATCACCAAGTACACCAGCGCTAAGGGGGGCGGGGTGAGCAAGGGCGAGGAGCTGTTCACCGG
GGTGGTGCCCATCCTGGTCGAGCTGGACGGCGACGTAAACGGCCACAAGTTCAGCGTGTCCGGCGAGGGC
GAGGGCGATGCCACCTACGGCAAGCTGACCCTGAAGTTCATCTGCACCACCGGCAAGCTGCCCGTGCCCT
GGCCCACCCTCGTGACCACCCTGACCTACGGCGTGCAGTGCTTCAGCCGCTACCCCGACCACATGAAGCA
GCACGACTTCTTCAAGTCCGCCATGCCCGAAGGCTACGTCCAGGAGCGCACCATCTTCTTCAAGGACGAC
GGCAACTACAAGACCCGCGCCGAGGTGAAGTTCGAGGGCGACACCCTGGTGAACCGCATCGAGCTGAAGG
GCATCGACTTCAAGGAGGACGGCAACATCCTGGGGCACAAGCTGGAGTACAACTACAACAGCCACAACGT
CTATATCATGGCCGACAAGGTAAGTTTAGTCTTTTTGTCTTTTATTTCAGGTCCCGATAACTTCGTATAA
TGTATGCTATACGAAGTTATGGATCCGGTGGTGGTGCAAATCAAAGAACTGCTCCTCAGTGGATGTTGCC
TTTACTTCTAGTGAGGTGAGCAAGGGCGAGGCAGTGATCAAGGAGTTCATGCGGTTCAAGGTGCACATGG
AGGGCTCCATGAACGGCCACGAGTTCGAGATCGAGGGCGAGGGCGAGGGCCGCCCCTACGAGGGCACCCA
GACCGCCAAGCTGAAGGTGACCAAGGGTGGCCCCCTGCCCTTCTCCTGGGACATCCTGTCCCCTCAGTTC
ATGTACGGCTCCAGGGCCTTCACCAAGCACCCCGCCGACATCCCCGACTACTATAAGCAGTCCTTCCCCG
AGGGCTTCAAGTGGGAGCGCGTGATGAACTTCGAGGACGGCGGCGCCGTGACCGTGACCCAGGACACCTC
CCTGGAGGACGGCACCCTGATCTACAAGGTGAAGCTCCGCGGCACCAACTTCCCTCCTGACGGCCCCGTA
ATGCAGAAGAAGACAATGGGCTGGGAAGCGTCCACCGAGCGGTTGTACCCCGAGGACGGCGTGCTGAAGG
GCGACATTAAGATGGCCCTGCGCCTGAAGGACGGCGGCCGCTACCTGGCGGACTTCAAGACCACCTACAA
GGCCAAGAAGCCCGTGCAGATGCCCGGCGCCTACAACGTCGACCGCAAGTTGGACATCACCTCCCACAAC
GAGGACTACACCGTGGTGGAACAGTACGAACGCTCCGAGGGCCGCCACTCCACCGGCGGCATGGACGAGC
TGTACAAGTAGAACTTGTTTATTGCAGCTTATAATGGTTACAAATAAAGCAATAGCATCACAAATTTCAC
AAATAAAGCATTTTTTTCACTGCATTCTAGTTGTGGTTTGTCCAAACTCATCAATGTATCTTATCATGTC
TGGAGCTCCAGCTTTTGTTCCCTTTAGTGAGGGTTAATTTCGAGCTTACCCAGCTTTCTTGTACAAAGTT
GGCATTATAAGAAAGCATTGCTTATCAATTTGTTGCAACGAACAGGTCACTATCAGTCAAAATAAAATCA
TTATTTGCCATCCAGCTGATATCCCCTATAGTGAGTCGTATTACATGGTCATAGCTGTTTCCTGGCAGCT
CTGGCCCGTGTCTCAAAATCTCTGATGTTACATTGCACAAGATAAAAATATATCATCATGAACAATAAAA
CTGTCTGCTTACATAAACAGTAATACAAGGGGTGTTATGAGCCATATTCAACGGGAAACGTCGAGGCCGC
GATTAAATTCCAACATGGATGCTGATTTATATGGGTATAAATGGGCTCGCGATAATGTCGGGCAATCAGG
TGCGACAATCTATCGCTTGTATGGGAAGCCCGATGCGCCAGAGTTGTTTCTGAAACATGGCAAAGGTAGC
GTTGCCAATGATGTTACAGATGAGATGGTCAGACTAAACTGGCTGACGGAATTTATGCCTCTTCCGACCA
TCAAGCATTTTATCCGTACTCCTGATGATGCATGGTTACTCACCACTGCGATCCCCGGAAAAACAGCATT
CCAGGTATTAGAAGAATATCCTGATTCAGGTGAAAATATTGTTGATGCGCTGGCAGTGTTCCTGCGCCGG
TTGCATTCGATTCCTGTTTGTAATTGTCCTTTTAACAGCGATCGCGTATTTCGTCTCGCTCAGGCGCAAT
CACGAATGAATAACGGTTTGGTTGATGCGAGTGATTTTGATGACGAGCGTAATGGCCGGCCTGTTGAACA
AGTCTGGAAAGAAATGCATAAACTTTTGCCATTCTCACCGGATTCAGTCGTCACTCATGGTGATTTCTCA
CTTGATAACCTTATTTTTGACGAGGGGAAATTAATAGGTTGTATTGATGTTGGACGAGTCGGAATCGCAG
ACCGATACCAGGATCTTGCCATCCTATGGAACTGCCTCGGTGAGTTTTCTCCTTCATTACAGAAACGGCT
TTTTCAAAAATATGGTATTGATAATCCTGATATGAATAAATTGCAGTTTCATTTGATGCTCGATGAGTTT
TTCTAATCAGAATTGGTTAATTGGTTGTAACACTGGCAGAGCATTACGCTGACTTGACGGGACGGCGCAA
GCTCATGACCAAAATCCCTTAACGTGAGTTACGCGTCGTTCCACTGAGCGTCAGACCCCGTAGAAAAGAT
CAAAGGATCTTCTTGAGATCCTTTTTTTCTGCGCGTAATCTGCTGCTTGCAAAC
